>Addgene plasmid #8609 | pMT440 | addgene partial sequence | sequence record 17291 | 8609 with tac promoter
AGCACTATTGCACTGGCACTCTTACCGTTACTGTTTACCCCNGTGACAAAAGCCGCACAGGTTATCAACA
CGTTTGACGGGGTTGCGGATTATCTTCAGACATATCATAAGCTACCTGATAATTACATTACAAAATCAGA
AGCACAAGCCCTCGGCTGGGAATTCGAGCTCGGTACCCGGGGATCCTCTAGAGTCGACCTGCAGGCATGC
AAGCTTGCATCAAAAGGGAACCTTGCAGACGTCGCTCCGGGGAAAAGCATCGGCGGAGACATCTTCTCAA
ACAGGGAAGGCAAACTCCCGGGCAAAAGCGGACGAACATGGCGTGAAGCGGATATTAACTATACATCAGG
CTTCAGAAATTCAGACCGGATTCTTTACTCAAGCGACTGGCTGATTTACAAAACAACGGACCATTATCAG
ACCTTTACAAAAATCAGATAACGGAAAAAACGGCTTCCCTGCGGGAGGCCGTTTTTTTCAGCTTTACATA
AAGTGTGTAATAAATTTTTCTTCAAACTCTGATCGGTCAATTTCACTTTCCGGCTCTAGGCCGTCCGAGA
CAGGAGGACATCGTCCAGCTGAAACCGGGGCAGAATCCGGCCATTTCTGAAGAGAAAAATGGTAAACTGA
TAGAATAAAATCATAAGAAAGGAGCCGCACATGAAAAAAGCAGTCATTAACGGGGAACAAATCAGAAGTA
TCAGCGACCTCCACCAGACATTGAAAAAGGAGCTTGCCCTTCCGGAATACTACGGTGAAAACCTGGACGC
TTTATGGGATTGTCTGACCGGATGGGTGGAGTACCCGCTCGTTTTGGAATGGAGGCAGTTTGAACAAAGC
AAGCAGCTGACTGAAAATGGCGCCNANAGTGTGCTTCAGGTTTTCCGTGAAGCGAAAGCNGAAGGCTGCG
ACATCACCATCATACTTTCTTAATACGATCAATGGGAN
