[The description below was written by a language model from this plasmid's Addgene catalogue record.]
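Description:
pMT440 is a high-copy bacterial positive-selection cloning vector built on a partial pUC19 backbone (the same backbone as its parent, pMT416) and maintained in E. coli under ampicillin selection. Its payload is a roughly 1.1 kb segment from Bacillus amyloliquefaciens encoding barnase, a secreted ribonuclease that is lethal when expressed in E. coli, together with its specific protein inhibitor, barstar. According to the depositor's map, a tac promoter and ribosome-binding site drive the phoA signal sequence fused to the barnase structural gene, and the barstar structural gene lies downstream.

The defining modification relative to pMT416 is that the codon for valine 36 of barnase has been replaced by the pUC19 polylinker. This leaves an in-frame nineteen-residue peptide insertion within a barnase that is still lethal. The original EcoRI, BamHI, XbaI–PstI and HindIII sites elsewhere in the plasmid were first eliminated by cutting, blunting and religation, so the polylinker sites are unique except for SacI. EcoRI and HindIII flank the cloning region, which allows directional insertion.

Because the tac promoter is repressed by Lac repressor, the plasmid must be carried in a host with the lacI^Q allele, where it is tolerated in the absence of IPTG. Adding IPTG induces barnase and kills cells that carry the empty vector. Cells survive only when a DNA fragment cloned into the polylinker disrupts the barnase coding sequence. This makes pMT440 a general-purpose, conditionally lethal vector for directly selecting recombinants without screening against background from uncut or religated vector.
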