Addgene plasmid #8609: pMT440
Depositing lab: Robert Hartley. Depositing organization: National Institute of Diabetes & Digestive & Kidney Diseases (NIDDK). Publication: A plasmid vector with positive selection and directional cloning based on a conditionally lethal gene. Yazynin SA, Deyev SM, Jucovic M, Hartley RW. Gene 1996 Feb 22;169(1):131-2. 10.1016/0378-1119(95)00814-4 PubMed 8635737.
Backbone
  Vector backbone: partial pUC19, as pMT416
  Backbone size w/o insert (bp): 1747
  Vector type: Bacterial Expression
Growth in bacteria
  Bacterial resistance: Ampicillin, 100 μg/mL
  Growth temperature: 37°C
  Growth strain: Unknown
  Growth instructions: Requires strain with the lacI^Q gene (such as DH5alpha, XL1-blue, SURE and HB107)
  Copy number: High Copy
Gene/Insert
  Gene/Insert name: barnase, barstar
  Species: Bacillus amyloliquefaciens
  Insert size (bp): 1071
  Mutation: V36 codon of barnase of pMT416 replaced by polylinker of pUC19. Original EcoR1, BamH1, Xba1- Pst1 and HindIII sites first removed by cutting, blunting and religating.
  GenBank ID: M14442 X15545
  Tag / fusion protein: as pMT416
  Cloning method: Restriction Enzyme; 5′ cloning site EcoRI (not destroyed); 3′ cloning site HindIII (not destroyed)
  Sequencing primers: 5′ na
Terms and licenses: Academic/Nonprofit Terms; Industry Terms: Not Available to Industry
Depositor comments: General purpose conditionally lethal vector with a multiple cloning (MCS) site for positive selection of cloned inserts. As pMT416 but with MCS from pUC19 inserted within barnase gene. Can be carried in E. coli carrying the lacI^Q gene in the absence of IPTG. With IPTG it becomes nonlethal only with DNA fragments inserted into the MCS. Except for Sac1, MCS sites found elsewhere have been removed . 9-100: tac promoter and RBS. 116-178: Structural gene for propeptide phoA signal sequence. 179-562: Structural gene for barnase with nondecapeptide insert. 283-340: MCS insert. 775-1044: Barstar structural gene
How to cite: pMT440 was a gift from Robert Hartley (Addgene plasmid # 8609 ; http://n2t.net/addgene:8609 ; RRID:Addgene_8609)
